Addgene plasmid #55354: mCerulean-CathespinB-6
Purpose: Localization: Lysosomes, Excitation: 433, Emission: 475
Depositing lab: Michael Davidson. Depositing organization: Florida State University, Tallahassee.
Backbone
  Vector backbone: mCerulean
  Backbone size w/o insert (bp): 4750
  Vector type: Mammalian Expression
  Selectable markers: Neomycin (select with G418)
Growth in bacteria
  Bacterial resistance: Kanamycin, 50 μg/mL
  Growth temperature: 37°C
  Growth strain: DH5alpha
  Copy number: High Copy
Gene/Insert
  Gene/Insert name: CathespinB (alt name: NM_022597.2)
  Species: R. norvegicus (rat)
  Promoter: CMV
  Tag / fusion protein: mCerulean (C terminal on backbone)
  Cloning method: Unknown
  Sequencing primers: 5′ CMV-F; 3′ SV40pA-R
Terms and licenses: Academic/Nonprofit Terms; Industry Terms: Not Available to Industry
Depositor comments: . Excitation = 433; Emission = 475
How to cite: mCerulean-CathespinB-6 was a gift from Michael Davidson (Addgene plasmid # 55354 ; http://n2t.net/addgene:55354 ; RRID:Addgene_55354)
