[The description below was written by a language model from this plasmid's Addgene catalogue record.]
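Description:
mCerulean-CathespinB-6 is a mammalian expression plasmid that encodes rat (R. norvegicus) cathepsin B, spelled "CathespinB" in the record, fused to the cyan fluorescent protein mCerulean. It is built on an mCerulean backbone listed at about 4.75 kb without the insert. The plasmid is maintained in E. coli at high copy number under kanamycin selection. It also carries a neomycin resistance marker, so transfected mammalian cells can be selected with G418 when stable expression is wanted. The record does not name the origin of replication, and no feature table is provided, so the exact arrangement of backbone elements cannot be confirmed. The listed 3′ sequencing primer does suggest that an SV40 polyadenylation signal lies downstream of the fusion.

Expression is driven by the CMV promoter, a strong constitutive promoter in most mammalian cell lines. mCerulean is placed at the C terminus of cathepsin B. This leaves the N terminus of the protease free, which is where the signal peptide and propeptide of a lysosomal cysteine protease normally direct entry into the secretory pathway and delivery to lysosomes. The "6" in the name may refer to the linker between the two proteins, but the record does not explain it.

The stated purpose is fluorescent labelling of lysosomes, with excitation at 433 nm and emission at 475 nm. The construct therefore serves as a cyan organelle marker for live- or fixed-cell fluorescence microscopy. Its spectral properties make it suitable for multicolour imaging alongside yellow, green or red fusion proteins. The cloning method is recorded as unknown.
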