>Addgene plasmid #55354 | mCerulean-CathespinB-6 | depositor partial sequence | sequence record 85758 | insert sequence
CGACGTCAGATCCGCTAGCGCTACCGGACTCAGATCTCGAGCTCAAGCTTCGAATTCCAGGATGTGGTGG
TCCTTGATCCCTCTCTCTTGCCTGCTGGCACTGACCAGTGCCCATGACAAGCCTTCCTTTCACCCACTGT
CGGACGACATGATTAACTATATCAACAAACAGAATACAACATGGCAGGCTGGACGCAACTTCTACAATGT
TGACATAAGCTATCTGAAGAAGCTGTGTGGAACTGTCCTGGGTGGACCCAAGCTGCCGGAAAGGGTTGGG
TTCAGCGAGGACATAAATCTACCTGAATCCTTTGATGCACGGGAACAGTGGTCCAATTGCCCGACCATCG
CACAGATCAGAGACCAGGGGTCCTGTGGCTCTTGTTGGGCATTTGGGGCAGTGGAAGCCATGTCTGACCG
AATCTGCATTCACACCAATGGCCGAGTCAATGTGGAGGTGTCTGCTGAGGACCTGCTTACCTGCTGTGGT
ATCCAGTGTGGGGATGGCTGTAATGGTGGCTATCCCTCTGGAGCATGGAACTTCTGGACTAGAAAAGGCC
TGGTTTCTGGTGGAGTATACAATTCTCATATAGGCTGCTTACCCTACACCATCCCTCCCTGTGAACACCA
TGTCAATGGCTCCCGTCCCCCATGCACTGGAGAAGGAGATACTCCCAAGTGCAACAAGATGTGTGAGGCT
GGCTACTCCACATCCTACAAGGAAGATAAGCACTATGGGTACACTTCCTACAGTGTGTCTGACAGCGAGA
AGGAGATCATGGCGGAAATCTACAAAAATGGCCCAGTGGAGGGTGCTTTTACTGTGTTTTCTGACTTCTT
GACTTACAAATCAGGCGTATACAAGCATGAAGCCGGTGATGTGATGGGAGGCCATGCCATCCGCATTCTG
GGCTGGGGAATAGAGAATGGAGTACCCTACTGGCTGGTAGCAAACTCCTGGAACGTTGACTGGGGTGATA
ATGGTTTCTTTAAAATCCTCAGAGGAGAGAACCACTGTGGAATTGAATCAGAAATCGTGGCTGGAATCCC
ACGCACTCAGGATCCACCGGTCGCCACCATGGTGAGCAAGGGCGAGGAGCTGTTCACCGGGGTGGTGCCC
ATCCTGGTCGAGCTGGACGGCGACGTAAACGGCCACAAGTTCAGCGTGTCCGGCGAGGGCGAGGGCGATG
CCACCTACGGCAAGCTGACCCTGAAGTTCATCTGCACCACCGGCAAGCTGCCCGTGCCCTGGCCCACCCT
CGTGACCACCCTGACCTGGGGCGTGCAGTGCTTCGCCCGCTACCCCGACCACATGAAGCAGCACGACTTC
TTCAAGTCCGCCATGCCCGAAGGCTACGTCCAGGAGCGCACCATCTTCTTCAAGGACGACGGCAACTACA
AGACCCGCGCCGAGGTGAAGTTCGAGGGCGACACCCTGGTGAACCGCATCGAGCTGAAGGGCATCGACTT
CAAGGAGGACGGCAACATCCTGGGGCACAAGCTGGAGTACAACGCCATCAGCGACAACGTCTATATCACC
GCCGACAAGCAGAAGAACGGCATCAAGGCCAACTTCAAGATCCGCCACAACATCGAGGACGGCAGCGTGC
AGCTCGCCGACCACTACCAGCAGAACACCCCCATCGGCGACGGCCCCGTGCTGCTGCCCGACAACCACTA
CCTGAGCACCCAGTCCAAGCTGAGCAAAGACCCCAACGAGAAGCGCGATCACATGGTCCTGCTGGAGTTC
GTGACCGCCGCCGGGATCACTCTCGGCATGGACGAGCTGTACAAGTAAAGCGGCCGCGACTCTAGATCAT
AATCAGCCATACCACATT
