>Addgene plasmid #55354 | mCerulean-CathespinB-6 | addgene partial sequence | sequence record 156694 | CMV-F 5'-CGCAAATGGGCGGTAGGCGTG-3'
GCAGAGCTGGTTTAGTGAACCGTCAGATCCGCTAGCGCTACCGGACTCAGATCTCGAGCTCAAGCTTCGA
ATTCCAGGATGTGGTGGTCCTTGATCCCTCTCTCTTGCCTGCTGGCACTGACCAGTGCCCATGACAAGCC
TTCCTTTCACCCACTGTCGGACGACATGATTAACTATATCAACAAACAGAATACAACATGGCAGGCTGGA
CGCAACTTCTACAATGTTGACATAAGCTATCTGAAGAAGCTGTGTGGAACTGTCCTGGGTGGACCCAAGC
TGCCGGAAAGGGTTGGGTTCAGCGAGGACATAAATCTACCTGAATCCTTTGATGCACGGGAACAGTGGTC
CAATTGCCCGACCATCGCACAGATCAGAGACCAGGGGTCCTGTGGCTCTTGTTGGGCATTTGGGGCAGTG
GAAGCCATGTCTGACCGAATCTGCATTCACACCAATGGCCGAGTCAATGTGGAGGTGTCTGCTGAGGACC
TGCTTACCTGCTGTGGTATCCAGTGTGGGGATGGCTGTAATGGTGGCTATCCCTCTGGAGCATGGAACTT
CTGGACTAGAAAAGGCCTGGTTTCTGGTGGAGTATACAATTCTCATATAGGCTGCTTACCCTACACCATC
CCTCCCTGTGAACACCATGTCAATGGCTCCCGTCCCCCATGCACTGGAGAAGGAGATACTCCCAAGTGCA
ACAAGATGTGTGAGGCTGGCTACTCCACATCCTACAAGGAAGATAAGCACTATGGGTACACTTCCTACAG
TGTGTCTGACAGCGAGAAGGAGATCATGGCGGAAATCTACAAAAATGGCCCAGTGGAGGGTGCTTTTACT
GTGTTTTCTGACTTCTTGACTTACAA
